>Addgene plasmid #36294 | pDDRFP-A1B1-DEVD | addgene full sequence | sequence record 304486 | Addgene NGS Result
GACATTGATTATTGACTAGTTATTAATAGTAATCAATTACGGGGTCATTAGTTCATAGCCCATATATGGA
GTTCCGCGTTACATAACTTACGGTAAATGGCCCGCCTGGCTGACCGCCCAACGACCCCCGCCCATTGACG
TCAATAATGACGTATGTTCCCATAGTAACGCCAATAGGGACTTTCCATTGACGTCAATGGGTGGAGTATT
TACGGTAAACTGCCCACTTGGCAGTACATCAAGTGTATCATATGCCAAGTACGCCCCCTATTGACGTCAA
TGACGGTAAATGGCCCGCCTGGCATTATGCCCAGTACATGACCTTATGGGACTTTCCTACTTGGCAGTAC
ATCTACGTATTAGTCATCGCTATTACCATGGTGATGCGGTTTTGGCAGTACATCAATGGGCGTGGATAGC
GGTTTGACTCACGGGGATTTCCAAGTCTCCACCCCATTGACGTCAATGGGAGTTTGTTTTGGCACCAAAA
TCAACGGGACTTTCCAAAATGTCGTAACAACTCCGCCCCATTGACGCAAATGGGCGGTAGGCGTGTACGG
TGGGAGGTCTATATAAGCAGAGCTCTCTGGCTAACTAGAGAACCCACTGCTTACTGGCTTATCGAAATTA
ATACGACTCACTATAGGGAGACCCAAGCTGGCTAGCGTTTAAACTTAAGCTTGCCACCATGGTGAGCAAG
AGCGAGGAGGTCATCAAAGAGTTCATGCGCTTCAAGGTGCGCTTGGAGGGCTCCATGAACGGCCACGAGT
TCGAGATCGAGGGCGAGGGCGAGGGCCGCCCCTACGAGGGCACCCAGACCGCCAAGCTGAAGGTGACCAA
GGGCGGCCCCCTGCCCTTCGCCTGGGACATCCTGTCCCCCCAGATCATGTACGGCTCCAAGGCGTACGTG
AAGCACCCCGCCGACGTCCCCGATTACATGAAGCTGTCCTTCCCCGAGGGCTTCAAGTGGGAGCGCGTGA
TGCACTTCGAGGACGGCGGTCTGGTGACCGTGACTCAGGACACCTCCCTGCAGGACGGCACGCTGATCTA
CAAGGTGAAGATGCGCGGCACCAACTTCCCCCCCGACGGCCCCGTAATGCAGAAGAAGACCTTGGGCTGG
GATTATGCCACCGAGCGCCTGTACCCCGAAGACGGCGTGCTGAAGGGCGAGCTTCTGGGGCGCCTGAAGC
TGAAGGACGGCGGCCTCAACCTGGTGGAGTTCAAGACCATCTACATGGCCAAGAAGCCCGTGCAACTGCC
CGGCTACTACTTCGTGGACACCAAGCTGGGCATCACCTCCCACAACGAGGACTACACCATCGTGGAACAG
TACGAGCGCTCCGAGGGCCGCCACCACCTGGGGCATGGTACAGGTAGCACAGGCAGCGGTAGCTCCGGTA
CCGCCTCCGGCGATGAGGTGGATGGAGCCACCATCAAAGAGTTCATGCGCTTCAAGGTGCGCATGGAGGG
CTCCATGAACGGCCACGAGTTCGAGATCGAGGGCGAGGGCGAGGGCCGCCCCTACGAGGGCACCCAGACC
GCCAAGCTGAAGGTGACCAAGGGCGGCCCCCTGCCCTTCGCCTGGGACATCCTGTCCCCCCAGTTCATGT
ACGGCTCCGAGGCGTACGTGAGGCACCCCGCCGACATCCCCGATTACAAGAAGCTGCCCTTCCCCGAGGG
CTTCAAGTGGGAGCGCGTGATGAACTTCGAAGACGGCGGTCTGGTGACCGTTACCCAGGACTCCTCCCTG
CAGGACGGCACGCTGATCTGCAAGGTGAAGATGCGCGGCACCAACTTCCCCCCCGACGGCCCCGTAATGC
AGAAGAAGACCATGGGCTGGGAGGCCTCCACCGAGATGCTGTACCCCGAAGACGGCGTGCTGAAGGGCCA
TAGCTATCAGGCCCTGAAGCTGAAGGACGGCGGCCACTACCTGGTGGAGTTCGAGACCATCTACATGGCC
AAGAAGCCCGTGCAACTGCCCGGCGATTACTGTGTGGACACCAAGCTGGACATCACCTCCCACAACGAGG
ACTACACCATCGTGGAACAGTACGGGCGCTCCGAGGGCCGCCACCGTCTGGGCATGGACGAGCGGTACAA
GTTAGCCTTGAAATTAGCAGGTCTTGATATCGGGAGCTAACTCGAGTCTAGAGGGCCCGTTTAAACCCGC
TGATCAGCCTCGACTGTGCCTTCTAGTTGCCAGCCATCTGTTGTTTGCCCCTCCCCCGTGCCTTCCTTGA
CCCTGGAAGGTGCCACTCCCACTGTCCTTTCCTAATAAAATGAGGAAATTGCATCGCATTGTCTGAGTAG
GTGTCATTCTATTCTGGGGGGTGGGGTGGGGCAGGACAGCAAGGGGGAGGATTGGGAAGACAATAGCAGG
CATGCTGGGGATGCGGTGGGCTCTATGGCTTCTGAGGCGGAAAGAACCAGCTGGGGCTCTAGGGGGTATC
CCC
[124 nt withheld, positions 2454-2577]
C
[91 nt withheld, positions 2579-2669]
A
[49 nt withheld, positions 2671-2719]
CCTTTGACGTTGGAGTCCACGTTCTTT
[37 nt withheld, positions 2747-2783]
ACCCTATCTCGGTCTATTCTTTTGATTTATAAGGGATTTTGCCGATTTCGGCCTATTGGTTAAAAAATGA
GCTGATTTAACAAAAATTTAACGCGAATTAATTCTGTGGAATGTGTGTCAGTTAGGGTGTGGAAAGTCCC
CAGGCTCCCCAGCAGGCAGAAGTATGCAAAGCATGCATCTCAATTAGTCAGCAACCAGGTGTGGAAAGTC
CCCAGGCTCCCCAGCAGGCAGAAGTATGCAAAGCATGCATCTCAATTAGTCAGCAACCATAGTCCCGCCC
CTAACTCCGCCCATCCCGCCCCTAACTCCGCCCAGTTCCGCCCATTCTCCGCCCCATGGCTGACTAATTT
TTTTTATTTATGCAGAGGCCGAGGCCGCCTCTGCCTCTGAGCTATTCCAGAAGTAGTGAGGAGGCTTTTT
TGGAGGCCTAGGCTTTTGCAAAAAGCTCCCGGGAGCTTGTATATCCATTTTCGGATCTGATCAAGAGACA
GGATGAGGATCGTTTCGCATGATTGAACAAGATGGATTGCACGCAGGTTCTCCGGCCGCTTGGGTGGAGA
GGCTATTCGGCTATGACTGGGCACAACAGACAATCGGCTGCTCTGATGCCGCCGTGTTCCGGCTGTCAGC
GCAGGGGCGCCCGGTTCTTTTTGTCAAGACCGACCTGTCCGGTGCCCTGAATGAACTGCAGGACGAGGCA
GCGCGGCTATCGTGGCTGGCCACGACGGGCGTTCCTTGCGCAGCTGTGCTCGACGTTGTCACTGAAGCGG
GAAGGGACTGGCTGCTATTGGGCGAAGTGCCGGGGCAGGATCTCCTGTCATCTCACCTTGCTCCTGCCGA
GAAAGTATCCATCATGGCTGATGCAATGCGGCGGCTGCATACGCTTGATCCGGCTACCTGCCCATTCGAC
CACCAAGCGAAACATCGCATCGAGCGAGCACGTACTCGGATGGAAGCCGGTCTTGTCGATCAGGATGATC
TGGACGAAGAGCATCAGGGGCTCGCGCCAGCCGAACTGTTCGCCAGGCTCAAGGCGCGCATGCCCGACGG
CGAGGATCTCGTCGTGACCCATGGCGATGCCTGCTTGCCGAATATCATGGTGGAAAATGGCCGCTTTTCT
GGATTCATCGACTGTGGCCGGCTGGGTGTGGCGGACCGCTATCAGGACATAGCGTTGGCTACCCGTGATA
TTGCTGAAGAGCTTGGCGGCGAATGGGCTGACCGCTTCCTCGTGCTTTACGGTATCGCCGCTCCCGATTC
GCAGCGCATCGCCTTCTATCGCCTTCTTGACGAGTTCTTCTGAGCGGGACTCTGGGGTTCGAAATGACCG
ACCAAGCGACGCCCAACCTGCCATCACGAGATTTCGATTCCACCGCCGCCTTCTATGAAAGGTTGGGCTT
CGGAATCGTTTTCCGGGACGCCGGCTGGATGATCCTCCAGCGCGGGGATCTCATGCTGGAGTTCTTCGCC
CACCCCAACTTGTTTATTGCAGCTTATAATGGTTACAAATAAAGCAATAGCATCACAAATTTCACAAATA
AAGCATTTTTTTCACTGCATTCTAGTTGTGGTTTGTCCAAACTCATCAATGTATCTTATCATGTCTGTAT
ACCGTCGACCTCTAGCTAGAGCTTGGCGTAATCATGGTCATAGCTGTTTCCTGTGTGAAATTGTTATCCG
CTCACAATTCCACACAACATACGAGCCGGAAGCATAAAGTGTAAAGCCTGGGGTGCCTAATGAGTGAGCT
AACTCACATTAATTGCGTTGCGCTCACTGCCCGCTTTCCAGTCGGGAAACCTGTCGTGCCAGCTGCATTA
ATGAATCGGCCAACGCGCGGGGAGAGGCGGTTTGCGTATTGGGCGCTCTTCCGCTTCCTCGCTCACTGAC
TCGCTGCGCTCGGTCGTTCGGCTGCGGCGAGCGGTATCAGCTCACTCAAAGGCGGTAATACGGTTATCCA
CAGAATCAGGGGATAACGCAGGAAAGAACATGTGAGCAAAAGGCCAGCAAAAGGCCAGGAACCGTAAAAA
GGCCGCGTTGCTGGCGTTTTTCCATAGGCTCCGCCCCCCTGACGAGCATCACAAAAATCGACGCTCAAGT
CAGAGGTGGCGAAACCCGACAGGACTATAAAGATACCAGGCGTTTCCCCCTGGAAGCTCCCTCGTGCGCT
CTCCTGTTCCGACCCTGCCGCTTACCGGATACCTGTCCGCCTTTCTCCCTTCGGGAAGCGTGGCGCTTTC
TCATAGCTCACGCTGTAGGTATCTCAGTTCGGTGTAGGTCGTTCGCTCCAAGCTGGGCTGTGTGCACGAA
CCCCCCGTTCAGCCCGACCGCTGCGCCTTATCCGGTAACTATCGTCTTGAGTCCAACCCGGTAAGACACG
ACTTATCGCCACTGGCAGCAGCCACTGGTAACAGGATTAGCAGAGCGAGGTATGTAGGCGGTGCTACAGA
GTTCTTGAAGTGGTGGCCTAACTACGGCTACACTAGAAGAACAGTATTTGGTATCTGCGCTCTGCTGAAG
CCAGTTACCTTCGGAAAAAGAGTTGGTAGCTCTTGATCCGGCAAACAAACCACCGCTGGTAGCGGTGGTT
TTTTTGTTTGCAAGCAGCAGATTACGCGCAGAAAAAAAGGATCTCAAGAAGATCCTTTGATCTTTTCTAC
GGGGTCTGACGCTCAGTGGAACGAAAACTCACGTTAAGGGATTTTGGTCATGAGATTATCAAAAAGGATC
TTCACCTAGATCCTTTTAAATTAAAAATGAAGTTTTAAATCAATCTAAAGTATATATGAGTAAACTTGGT
CTGACAGTTACCAATGCTTAATCAGTGAGGCACCTATCTCAGCGATCTGTCTATTTCGTTCATCCATAGT
TGCCTGACTCCCCGTCGTGTAGATAACTACGATACGGGAGGGCTTACCATCTGGCCCCAGTGCTGCAATG
ATACCGCGAGACCCACGCTCACCGGCTCCAGATTTATCAGCAATAAACCAGCCAGCCGGAAGGGCCGAGC
GCAGAAGTGGTCCTGCAACTTTATCCGCCTCCATCCAGTCTATTAATTGTTGCCGGGAAGCTAGAGTAAG
TAGTTCGCCAGTTAATAGTTTGCGCAACGTTGTTGCCATTGCTACAGGCATCGTGGTGTCACGCTCGTCG
TTTGGTATGGCTTCATTCAGCTCCGGTTCCCAACGATCAAGGCGAGTTACATGATCCCCCATGTTGTGCA
AAAAAGCGGTTAGCTCCTTCGGTCCTCCGATCGTTGTCAGAAGTAAGTTGGCCGCAGTGTTATCACTCAT
GGTTATGGCAGCACTGCATAATTCTCTTACTGTCATGCCATCCGTAAGATGCTTTTCTGTGACTGGTGAG
TACTCAACCAAGTCATTCTGAGAATAGTGTATGCGGCGACCGAGTTGCTCTTGCCCGGCGTCAATACGGG
ATAATACCGCGCCACATAGCAGAACTTTAAAAGTGCTCATCATTGGAAAACGTTCTTCGGGGCGAAAACT
CTCAAGGATCTTACCGCTGTTGAGATCCAGTTCGATGTAACCCACTCGTGCACCCAACTGATCTTCAGCA
TCTTTTACTTTCACCAGCGTTTCTGGGTGAGCAAAAACAGGAAGGCAAAATGCCGCAAAAAAGGGAATAA
GGGCGACACGGAAATGTTGAATACTCATACTCTTCCTTTTTCAATATTATTGAAGCATTTATCAGGGTTA
TTGTCTCATGAGCGGATACATATTTGAATGTATTTAGAAAAATAAACAAATAGGGGTTCCGCGCACATTT
CCCCGAAAAGTGCCACCTGACGTCGACGGATCGGGAGATCTCCCGATCCCCTATGGTGCACTCTCAGTAC
AATCTGCTCTGATGCCGCATAGTTAAGCCAGTATCTGCTCCCTGCTTGTGTGTTGGAGGTCGCTGAGTAG
TGCGCGAGCAAAATTTAAGCTACAACAAGGCAAGGCTTGACCGACAATTGCATGAAGAATCTGCTTAGGG
TTAGGCGTTTTGCGCTGCTTCGCGATGTACGGGCCAGATATACGCGTT
Features (pLannotate 1.2.2; 20 found; start..end, strand, type, name):
      1..380     +  enhancer       CMV enhancer: human cytomegalovirus immediate early enhancer
    381..584     +  promoter       CMV promoter: human cytomegalovirus (CMV) immediate early promoter
    580..613     +  LTR            5' LTR (truncated) (fragment): truncated 5' long terminal repeat (LTR) from HIV-1
    629..647     +  promoter       T7 promoter: promoter for bacteriophage T7 RNA polymerase
    689..2101    +  CDS            tdTomato: tdTomato is a basic (constitutively fluorescent) orange fluorescent protein published in 2004, derived from Discosoma sp.. It is reported to be a somewhat slowly-maturing tandem dimer with low acid sensitivity.
   2184..2408    +  polyA_signal   bGH poly(A) signal: bovine growth hormone polyadenylation signal
   2412..2433    +  promoter       SV40 promoter (fragment): SV40 enhancer and early promoter
   2454..2882    +  rep_origin     f1 ori (sequence partly withheld): f1 bacteriophage origin of replication; arrow indicates direction of (+) strand synthesis
   2896..3225    +  promoter       SV40 promoter: SV40 enhancer and early promoter
   3292..4083    +  CDS            neo: KKA2_KLEPN - Also known as kan, nptII. Experimental evidence at protein level: Swiss-Prot protein existence level 1. Resistance to kanamycin, neomycin, paromomycin, ribostamycin, butirosin and gentamicin B. From Klebsiella pneumoniae.
   4107..4265    +  CDS            ble (fragment): BLE_KLEPN - Experimental evidence at protein level: Swiss-Prot protein existence level 1. Binding protein with a strong affinity to the bleomycin family of antibiotics. Binds to CL990; an antimitotic-antibiotic compound. From Klebsiella pneumoniae.
   4260..4381    +  polyA_signal   SV40 poly(A) signal: SV40 polyadenylation signal
   4454..4470    -  protein_bind   lac operator: The lac repressor binds to the lac operator to inhibit transcription in E. coli. This inhibition can be relieved by adding lactose or isopropyl-β-D-thiogalactopyranoside (IPTG). lac repressor encoded by lacI
   4478..4508    -  promoter       lac promoter: promoter for the E. coli lac operon
   4523..4544    -  protein_bind   CAP binding site: CAP binding activates transcription in the presence of cAMP. E. coli catabolite activator protein
   4557..4649    -  CDS            lacI (fragment): lac repressor; lacI; The lac repressor binds to the lac operator to inhibit transcription in E. coli. This inhibition can be relieved by adding lactose or isopropyl-β-D-thiogalactopyranoside (IPTG).
   4832..5420    -  rep_origin     ori: high-copy-number ColE1/pMB1/pBR322/pUC origin of replication
   5591..6451    -  CDS            AmpR: β-lactamase; bla; confers resistance to ampicillin, carbenicillin, and related antibiotics
   6452..6556    -  promoter       AmpR promoter: bla
   6615..6667    -  misc_feature   bom (fragment): basis of mobility region from pBR322
