[The description below was written by a language model from this plasmid's Addgene catalogue record and pLannotate feature annotations shown in this document.]
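Description:
pDDRFP-A1B1-DEVD is a mammalian expression plasmid built on the pcDNA3.1+ backbone (6,821 nt in the sequenced record) that encodes a genetically encoded caspase-3 sensor based on dimerization-dependent red fluorescent protein (ddRFP). It is propagated in E. coli as a high-copy plasmid through a ColE1/pUC-type origin with ampicillin selection from the bla gene. An SV40 promoter–driven neo cassette with an SV40 polyadenylation signal allows G418 selection of stably transfected mammalian cells. An f1 origin and residual lac promoter/operator sequences are also present as backbone remnants.

The insert, ddRFPA1B1-DEVD, was cloned between HindIII and XhoI downstream of the CMV immediate-early enhancer/promoter and a T7 promoter, and is followed by the bovine growth hormone polyadenylation signal. The automated annotation labels this roughly 1.4 kb open reading frame as tdTomato. This most likely reflects sequence similarity, because ddRFP belongs to the same Discosoma-derived red fluorescent protein family and the insert has a comparable tandem two-copy layout. The catalogue entry identifies it instead as the A1 and B1 ddRFP partners joined in a single polypeptide.

As the name implies, the linker carries a DEVD motif, the canonical caspase-3 cleavage site. In the ddRFP design, red fluorescence depends on association of the two partner copies, so the tethered fusion would be expected to fluoresce, and cleavage at DEVD should let the halves separate and reduce the signal. The record does not give the exact linker composition or any additional tags. The construct is suited to transient or stable expression in mammalian cells for live-cell imaging of caspase-3 activity, for example during apoptosis.
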