Addgene plasmid #36294: pDDRFP-A1B1-DEVD
Depositing lab: Robert Campbell. Publication: A fluorogenic red fluorescent protein heterodimer. Alford SC, Abdelfattah AS, Ding Y, Campbell RE. Chem Biol. 2012 Mar 23;19(3):353-60. 10.1016/j.chembiol.2012.01.006 PubMed 22444590.
Backbone
  Vector backbone: pcDNA3.1+
  Backbone manufacturer: Life Technologies
  Vector type: Mammalian Expression
  Selectable markers: Neomycin (select with G418)
Growth in bacteria
  Bacterial resistance: Ampicillin, 100 μg/mL
  Growth temperature: 37°C
  Growth strain: DH10B
  Copy number: High Copy
Gene/Insert
  Gene/Insert name: ddRFPA1B1-DEVD (alt name: dimerization-dependent RFP caspase-3 sensor)
  Cloning method: Restriction Enzyme; 5′ cloning site HindIII (not destroyed); 3′ cloning site XhoI (not destroyed)
  Sequencing primers: 5′ TAATACGACTCACTATAGGG; 3′ TAGAAGGCACAGTCGAGG
Terms and licenses: Academic/Nonprofit Terms; Industry Terms: Not Available to Industry
How to cite: pDDRFP-A1B1-DEVD was a gift from Robert Campbell (Addgene plasmid # 36294 ; http://n2t.net/addgene:36294 ; RRID:Addgene_36294)
