>Addgene plasmid #36294 | pDDRFP-A1B1-DEVD | addgene partial sequence | sequence record 46492 | CMV-F 5'-CGCAAATGGGCGGTAGGCGTG-3'
AGCAGAGCTCTCTGGCTACTAGAGAACCCACTGCTTACTGGCTTATCGAAATTAATACGACTCACTATAG
GGAGACCCAAGCTGGCTAGCGTTTAAACTTAAGCTTGCCACCATGGTGAGCAAGAGCGAGGAGGTCATCA
AAGAGTTCATGCGCTTCAAGGTGCGCTTGGAGGGCTCCATGAACGGCCACGAGTTCGAGATCGAGGGCGA
GGGCGAGGGCCGCCCCTACGAGGGCACCCAGACCGCCAAGCTGAAGGTGACCAAGGGCGGCCCCCTGCCC
TTCGCCTGGGACATCCTGTCCCCCCAGATCATGTACGGCTCCAAGGCGTACGTGAAGCACCCCGCCGACG
TCCCCGATTACATGAAGCTGTCCTTCCCCGAGGGCTTCAAGTGGGAGCGCGTGATGCACTTCGAGGACGG
CGGTCTGGTGACCGTGACTCAGGACACCTCCCTGCAGGACGGCACGCTGATCTACAAGGTGAAGATGCGC
GGCACCAACTTCCCCCCCGACGGCCCCGTAATGCAGAAGAAGACCTTGGGCTGGGATTATGCCACCGAGC
GCCTGTACCCCGAAGACGGCGTGCTGAAGGGCGAGCTTCTGGGGCGCCTGAAG
