>Addgene plasmid #36294 | pDDRFP-A1B1-DEVD | addgene partial sequence | sequence record 46499 | BGH-rev 5'-TAGAAGGCACAGTCGAGG-3'
CCTCTAGACTCGAGTTAGCTCCCGATATCAAGACCTGCTAATTTCAAGGCTAACTTGTACCGCTCGTCCA
TGCCCAGACGGTGGCGGCCCTCGGAGCGCCCGTACTGTTCCACGATGGTGTAGTCCTCGTTGTGGGAGGT
GATGTCCAGCTTGGTGTCCACACAGTAATCGCCGGGCAGTTGCACGGGCTTCTTGGCCATGTAGATGGTC
TCGAACTCCACCAGGTAGTGGCCGCCGTCCTTCAGCTTCAGGGCCTGATAGCTATGGCCCTTCAGCACGC
CGTCTTCGGGGTACAGCATCTCGGTGGAGGCCTCCCAGCCCATGGTCTTCTTCTGCATTACGGGGCCGTC
GGGGGGGAAGTTGGTGCCGCGCATCTTCACCTTGCAGATCAGCGTGCCGTCCTGCAGGGAGGAGTCCTGG
GTAACGGTCACCAGACCGCCGTCTTCGAAGTTCATCACGCGCTCCCACTTGAAGCCCTCGGGGAAGGGCA
GCTTCTTGTAATCGGGGATGTCGGCGGGGTGCCTCACGTACGCCTCGGAGCCGTACATGAACTGGGGGGA
CAGGATGTCCCAGGCGAAGGGCAGGGGGCCGCCCTTGGTCACCTTCAGCTTGGCGGTCTGGGTGCCCTCG
TAGGGGCGGCCCTCGCCCTCGCCCTCGATCTCGAACTCGTGGCCGTTCATGGAGCCCTCCATGCGCACCT
TGAAGCGCATGAACTCTTTGATGGTGGCTCCATCCACCTCATCGCCGGAGGCGGTACCGGAGCTACCGCT
GCCTGTGCTACCTGTACCA
